>Addgene plasmid #101378 | pDD2038 | addgene full sequence | sequence record 202172 | Addgene NGS Result
GTAAAACGACGGCCAGTGAATTGTAATACGACTCACTATAGGGCGAATTGGAGCTCCACCGCGGTGGCGG
CCGCTCTAGAACTAGTGGATCCCCCGATCCTTATCGATTTTACCACATTTGTAGAGGTTTTACTTGCTTT
AAAAAACCTCCCACACCTCCCCCTGAACCTGAAACATAAAATGAATGCAATTGTTGTTGTTAACTTGTTT
ATTGCAGCTTATAATGGTTACAAATAAAGCAATAGCATCACAAATTTCACAAATAAAGCATTTTTTTCAC
TGCATTCTAGTTGTGGTTTGTCCAAACTCATCAATGTATCTTATCATGTCTGCTCGAAGCGGCCGGCCGC
CCCGACTCTAGATTACTAACCGCCGGCCTTCACCAACAATTGTTTCAACAGCTCCTTGCGGGTAATTTTG
CCTGTTACGTTACGAGGGATGGAGTCAACAAAACGCACGCCGCCACGCAAGTACTTAGTATGGCTCACAC
GTTCAGCCAGGTAATCATACACTTCTTTGGCGGTAATTTCTGTACCAGGCTGCTTGACAACGAAAGCAGA
AGGCAGTTCGCCGGCCTCCAGATCAGGAATGCCGACCACAGCGACATCGCGAATGCATGGATTTTTCAAC
AGAATCTCCTCCAACTCAGCTGGAGCAACCTGGCTACCCTTGTATTTGATCAGCTCCTTGTAACGATCCA
CGACGTAAAAATGCTCATCTTCGTCGTAATATCCAAAATCACCAGAATGCAACCAGCCGTCGTCGTCGAT
GGCCTCCTTGGTAGCTTCAACGTTATTGACATAACCCTTGCTCACCATAGGGCCTTTGATACACAGCTCG
CCCACTTGGTTCGGGCCCAAAGCCTTACCAGTTTCGCGATCAGCGATCTTAGCAGCCATGAGTGGAGTGA
CACGGCCCAAAGAGCCGCTCTTAAACTCATCCCCGAGAGTCTGGATAATCGCACTGGTAGATTCGGTGAG
GCCGAAGCCACAACGAATCCCTGGAAGATTCAAGCGTTTGGCGGCCACTTCAGCGACCTCCTTAGCCAGT
GGAGCGGCACCGCAACACAATTCACGCAGTGAAGACAAGTCGTACTTGTCCACGAGTGGGCTCTTAGACA
AAAACAGGATCACGCTAGGCACGTTGATGACACTGCGGACTTCATAATCTTGGATGGCTTTCAAGAAAGC
CTCCTGATCAAAACGGCGGAACATAATCACGCGGAGACCGACCATAAAGTAACCCAAAGTAATATGAAAG
CCGAAAGCATGGAAGAAAGGCAAGTAGACCAAGACGGTGACACCAGGAATCAGCTGAGTGCCGTAGCGTG
GATCGAGAGCATGGATCAGACGCACGCAAATGTTTTGATGGGTCTGCATGACTCCCTTTGGGAGTCCAGT
AGTACCGCTGCTACACAGAATGGCTGCAACTTGTTCCACAGGGTCGAAGTGGAGTGGTTTAAAGTTTGCG
ATGTTGCCGTCTGAATAGCGAGAGATGAAATTAGGCAAAGATTCGCAACCGTGAATATTCTCCACAGTGT
CCAAGATGATGATACGCTTAATAAAGTTGGTGCGGCTTTGGACTTCCAGGACTTTGTTCAGAATATTCTT
AGTGGTGAAGACAATCTGTGGCTTAGAGATACCCATGACTTTACACAGTTCGTCGGGAATGTAGCTCTCG
TTGACTGGAGCCACGATCATACCGATATACCATGCGGCGATGACTGGAATGAAGAAACGGGTATTGTTTT
CAGCACAGATACTAACGACGTCGTTCATCTTGTAGCCACAATTGTGGAGGGACTGAGCCAGCAAGACGGT
TGCCTCAAAAAACTCCTTGTAGCTCAAAGATTCATCGCCGACCACATCGACCAAGGCTTGAGGCAAATGA
GAGTGCTTGCGGAGAGCACGAAACAGCATTTCGCCGGCAGTCAAATCCTCCAAAGGATGGAGAGGCTCAG
GGCCATAGATGACATTTTTCTCACGCTTTACCATGGTGGCTTTACCAACAGTACCGGAATGCCAAGCTTA
CTTAGATCGCAGATCTCGAGCCCGGGCTGCAGGAATTCGATAGGCAGCTGCGCCACGAAGCAGTCACGTC
CCCAAGAGCAGCAGCTTGGTCCGGCTGACTTATAAACAGTGAGTAGCGCCCGCCCACTTGTTTCGGGCGG
CCCGTAAGGCACCCTTATCTTTGAAATGCTATAAGATGTGTGGGAAATAGTAATACCAGGCTACTGTGAT
ACCAGTTAAGGTGTGTGGTGGTTTTCGAAAAACATGGGTTATTGGCCGTTTCTGTTTCTCACGCCCGGAT
TATATATCTGGACTTGCCTAGGTAGCATCCATGGCAACGCAAGGCCAGCAAACCCACTATCAAGCTTGGC
ATTCCGGTACTGTTGGTAAAGCCACCATGGTGAAACGCGAAAAGAACGTGATCTACGGCCCAGAACCACT
GCATCCACTGGAAGACCTCACCGCTGGTGAGATGCTCTTCCGAGCACTGCGTAAACATAGTCACCTCCCT
CAAGCACTCGTGGACGTCGTGGGAGACGAGAGCCTCTCCTACAAAGAATTTTTCGAAGCTACTGTGCTGT
TGGCCCAAAGCCTCCATAATTGTGGGTACAAAATGAACGATGTGGTGAGCATTTGTGCTGAGAATAACAC
TCGCTTCTTTATTCCTGTAATCGCTGCTTGGTACATCGGCATGATTGTCGCCCCTGTGAATGAATCTTAC
ATCCCAGATGAGCTGTGTAAGGTTATGGGTATTAGCAAACCTCAAATCGTCTTTACTACCAAAAACATCT
TGAATAAGGTCTTGGAAGTCCAGTCTCGTACTAACTTCATCAAACGCATCATTATTCTGGATACCGTCGA
AAACATCCACGGCTGTGAGAGCCTCCCTAACTTCATCTCTCGTTACAGCGATGGTAATATCGCTAATTTC
AAGCCCTTGCATTTTGATCCAGTCGAGCAAGTGGCCGCTATTTTGTGCTCCTCCGGCACCACTGGTTTGC
CTAAAGGTGTCATGCAGACTCACCAGAATATCTGTGTGCGTTTGATCCACGCTCTCGACCCTCGTGTGGG
TACTCAATTGATCCCTGGCGTGACTGTGCTGGTGTATCTGCCTTTCTTTCACGCCTTTGGTTTCTCTATT
ACCCTGGGCTATTTCATGGTCGGCTTGCGTGTCATCATGTTTCGTCGCTTCGACCAAGAAGCCTTCTTGA
AGGCTATTCAAGACTACGAGGTGCGTTCCGTGATCAACGTCCCTTCAGTCATTTTGTTCCTGAGCAAATC
TCCTTTGGTTGACAAGTATGATCTGAGCAGCTTGCGTGAGCTGTGCTGTGGCGCTGCTCCTTTGGCCAAA
GAAGTGGCCGAGGTCGCTGCTAAGCGTCTGAACCTCCCTGGTATCCGCTGCGGTTTTGGTTTGACTGAGA
GCACTTCTGCTAACATCCATAGCTTGCGAGACGAGTTTAAGTCTGGTAGCCTGGGTCGCGTGACTCCTCT
TATGGCTGCAAAGATCGCCGACCGTGAGACCGGCAAAGCACTGGGCCCAAATCAAGTCGGTGAATTGTGT
ATTAAGGGCCCTATGGTCTCTAAAGGCTACGTGAACAATGTGGAGGCCACTAAAGAAGCCATTGATGATG
ATGGCTGGCTCCATAGCGGCGACTTCGGTTACTATGATGAGGACGAACACTTCTATGTGGTCGATCGCTA
CAAAGAATTGATTAAGTACAAAGGCTCTCAAGTCGCACCAGCCGAACTGGAAGAAATTTTGCTGAAGAAC
CCTTGTATCCGCGACGTGGCCGTCGTGGGTATCCCAGACTTGGAAGCTGGCGAGTTGCCTAGCGCCTTTG
TGGTGAAACAACCCGGCAAGGAGATCACTGCTAAGGAGGTCTACGACTATTTGGCCGAGCGCGTGTCTCA
CACCAAATATCTGCGTGGCGGCGTCCGCTTCGTCGATTCTATTCCACGCAACGTTACCGGTAAGATCACT
CGTAAAGAGTTGCTGAAGCAACTCCTCGAAAAAGCTGGCGGCTAGTAAAGTCTTCATGATTATCTAGAGT
CGGGGCGGCCGGCCGCTTCGAGCAGACATGATAAGATACATTGATGAGTTTGGACAAACCACAACTAGAA
TGCAGTGAAAAAAATGCTTTATTTGTGAAATTTGTGATGCTATTGCTTTATTTGTAACCATTATAAGCTG
CAATAAACAAGTTAACAACAACAATTGCATTCATTTTATGTTTCAGGTTCAGGGGGAGGTGTGGGAGGTT
TTTTAAAGCAAGTAAAACCTCTACAAATGTGGTAAAATCGATAAGGATCCGTCGACCTCGAGGGGGGGCC
CGGTACCAGCTTTTGTTCCCTTTAGTGAGGGTTAATTTCGAGCTTGGCGTAATCATGGTCATAGCTGTTT
CCTGTGTGAAATTGTTATCCGCTCACAATTCCACACAACATACGAGCCGGAAGCATAAAGTGTAAAGCCT
GGGGTGCCTAATGAGTGAGCTAACTCACATTAATTGCGTTGCGCTCACTGCCCGCTTTCCAGTCGGGAAA
CCTGTCGTGCCAGCTGCATTAATGAATCGGCCAACGCGCGGGGAGAGGCGGTTTGCGTATTGGGCGCTCT
TCCGCTTCCTCGCTCACTGACTCGCTGCGCTCGGTCGTTCGGCTGCGGCGAGCGGTATCAGCTCACTCAA
AGGCGGTAATACGGTTATCCACAGAATCAGGGGATAACGCAGGAAAGAACATGTGAGCAAAAGGCCAGCA
AAAGGCCAGGAACCGTAAAAAGGCCGCGTTGCTGGCGTTTTTCCATAGGCTCCGCCCCCCTGACGAGCAT
CACAAAAATCGACGCTCAAGTCAGAGGTGGCGAAACCCGACAGGACTATAAAGATACCAGGCGTTTCCCC
CTGGAAGCTCCCTCGTGCGCTCTCCTGTTCCGACCCTGCCGCTTACCGGATACCTGTCCGCCTTTCTCCC
TTCGGGAAGCGTGGCGCTTTCTCATAGCTCACGCTGTAGGTATCTCAGTTCGGTGTAGGTCGTTCGCTCC
AAGCTGGGCTGTGTGCACGAACCCCCCGTTCAGCCCGACCGCTGCGCCTTATCCGGTAACTATCGTCTTG
AGTCCAACCCGGTAAGACACGACTTATCGCCACTGGCAGCAGCCACTGGTAACAGGATTAGCAGAGCGAG
GTATGTAGGCGGTGCTACAGAGTTCTTGAAGTGGTGGCCTAACTACGGCTACACTAGAAGAACAGTATTT
GGTATCTGCGCTCTGCTGAAGCCAGTTACCTTCGGAAAAAGAGTTGGTAGCTCTTGATCCGGCAAACAAA
CCACCGCTGGTAGCGGTGGTTTTTTTGTTTGCAAGCAGCAGATTACGCGCAGAAAAAAAGGATCTCAAGA
AGATCCTTTGATCTTTTCTACGGGGTCTGACGCTCAGTGGAACGAAAACTCACGTTAAGGGATTTTGGTC
ATGAGATTATCAAAAAGGATCTTCACCTAGATCCTTTTAAATTAAAAATGAAGTTTTAAATCAATCTAAA
GTATATATGAGTAAACTTGGTCTGACAGTTACCAATGCTTAATCAGTGAGGCACCTATCTCAGCGATCTG
TCTATTTCGTTCATCCATAGTTGCCTGACTCCCCGTCGTGTAGATAACTACGATACGGGAGGGCTTACCA
TCTGGCCCCAGTGCTGCAATGATACCGCGAGACCCACGCTCACCGGCTCCAGATTTATCAGCAATAAACC
AGCCAGCCGGAAGGGCCGAGCGCAGAAGTGGTCCTGCAACTTTATCCGCCTCCATCCAGTCTATTAATTG
TTGCCGGGAAGCTAGAGTAAGTAGTTCGCCAGTTAATAGTTTGCGCAACGTTGTTGCCATTGCTACAGGC
ATCGTGGTGTCACGCTCGTCGTTTGGTATGGCTTCATTCAGCTCCGGTTCCCAACGATCAAGGCGAGTTA
CATGATCCCCCATGTTGTGCAAAAAAGCGGTTAGCTCCTTCGGTCCTCCGATCGTTGTCAGAAGTAAGTT
GGCCGCAGTGTTATCACTCATGGTTATGGCAGCACTGCATAATTCTCTTACTGTCATGCCATCCGTAAGA
TGCTTTTCTGTGACTGGTGAGTACTCAACCAAGTCATTCTGAGAATAGTGTATGCGGCGACCGAGTTGCT
CTTGCCCGGCGTCAATACGGGATAATACCGCGCCACATAGCAGAACTTTAAAAGTGCTCATCATTGGAAA
ACGTTCTTCGGGGCGAAAACTCTCAAGGATCTTACCGCTGTTGAGATCCAGTTCGATGTAACCCACTCGT
GCACCCAACTGATCTTCAGCATCTTTTACTTTCACCAGCGTTTCTGGGTGAGCAAAAACAGGAAGGCAAA
ATGCCGCAAAAAAGGGAATAAGGGCGACACGGAAATGTTGAATACTCATACTCTTCCTTTTTCAATATTA
TTGAAGCATTTATCAGGGTTATTGTCTCATGAGCGGATACATATTTGAATGTATTTAGAAAAATAAACAA
ATAGGGGTTCCGCGCACATTTCCCCGAAAAGTGCCACCTG
[124 nt withheld, positions 6551-6674]
C
[91 nt withheld, positions 6676-6766]
A
[49 nt withheld, positions 6768-6816]
CCTTTGACGTTGGAGTCCACGTTCTTT
[37 nt withheld, positions 6844-6880]
ACCCTATCTCGGTCTATTCTTTTGATTTATAAGGGATTTTGCCGATTTCGGCCTATTGGTTAAAAAATGA
GCTGATTTAACAAAAATTTAACGCGAATTTTAACAAAATATTAACGCTTACAATTTCCATTCGCCATTCA
GGCTGCGCAACTGTTGGGAAGGGCGATCGGTGCGGGCCTCTTCGCTATTACGCCAGCTGGCGAAAGGGGG
ATGTGCTGCAAGGCGATTAAGTTGGGTAACGCCAGGGTTTTCCCAGTCACGACGTT
Features (pLannotate 1.2.2; 20 found; start..end, strand, type, name):
     24..42      +  promoter       T7 promoter: promoter for bacteriophage T7 RNA polymerase
     51..96      +  misc_feature   MCS (fragment): pBluescript multiple cloning site
    111..179     +  CDS            large T antigen (fragment): large T antigen from SV40 (simian virus 40)
    202..323     +  polyA_signal   SV40 poly(A) signal: SV40 polyadenylation signal
    366..1994    -  CDS            CBRluc: red-emitting variant of click beetle luciferase human codon-optimized
   2051..2072    +  misc_feature   MCS (fragment): pBluescript multiple cloning site
   2407..4035    +  CDS            CBG68luc: green-emitting variant of click beetle luciferase human codon-optimized
   4092..4213    -  polyA_signal   SV40 poly(A) signal: SV40 polyadenylation signal
   4236..4304    -  CDS            large T antigen (fragment): large T antigen from SV40 (simian virus 40)
   4319..4347    +  misc_feature   MCS (fragment): pBluescript multiple cloning site
   4359..4377    -  promoter       T3 promoter: promoter for bacteriophage T3 RNA polymerase
   4422..4438    -  protein_bind   lac operator: The lac repressor binds to the lac operator to inhibit transcription in E. coli. This inhibition can be relieved by adding lactose or isopropyl-β-D-thiogalactopyranoside (IPTG). lac repressor encoded by lacI
   4446..4476    -  promoter       lac promoter: promoter for the E. coli lac operon
   4491..4512    -  protein_bind   CAP binding site: CAP binding activates transcription in the presence of cAMP. E. coli catabolite activator protein
   4525..4617    -  CDS            lacI (fragment): lac repressor; lacI; The lac repressor binds to the lac operator to inhibit transcription in E. coli. This inhibition can be relieved by adding lactose or isopropyl-β-D-thiogalactopyranoside (IPTG).
   4800..5388    -  rep_origin     ori: high-copy-number ColE1/pMB1/pBR322/pUC origin of replication
   5559..6419    -  CDS            AmpR: β-lactamase; bla; confers resistance to ampicillin, carbenicillin, and related antibiotics
   6420..6524    -  promoter       AmpR promoter: bla
   6551..6979    +  rep_origin     f1 ori (sequence partly withheld): f1 bacteriophage origin of replication; arrow indicates direction of (+) strand synthesis
   7010..21      -  CDS            lacZα (fragment) (across the origin): LacZα fragment of β-galactosidase; lacZ fragment
