[The description below was written by a language model from this plasmid's Addgene catalogue record and pLannotate feature annotations shown in this document.]
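Description:
pDD2038, also called pBluescript-ΔRRE, is a dual-luciferase reporter plasmid built on the pBluescript II KS(+) phagemid backbone. It is a mutant derivative of the parental construct pBluescript-LANApi,K14 (pDD2000), which carries the bidirectional promoter region of Kaposi's sarcoma-associated herpesvirus (KSHV) that drives the lytic latency-associated nuclear antigen transcript in one direction and the K14/viral G-protein-coupled receptor transcript in the other. The record identifies this variant as a commercially synthesized version affecting the "RRE", but it does not spell out that abbreviation or give the exact nucleotide changes. The plasmid is maintained in E. coli through a high-copy ColE1/pUC-type origin with ampicillin selection from the bla gene. It also retains the f1 origin for single-stranded DNA production and the flanking T7 and T3 promoters and lac/lacZα remnants typical of pBluescript.

In the feature table, two human codon-optimized click beetle luciferase genes face away from each other: the red-emitting CBRluc on the minus strand and the green-emitting CBG68luc on the plus strand. Each is terminated by its own SV40 polyadenylation signal with an adjacent SV40 large T antigen fragment. The few hundred bases between the two coding sequences carry only a short MCS fragment annotation. This interval is presumably where the KSHV promoter insert sits, although the annotation tool did not label it. Because the two luciferases emit at distinguishable wavelengths, activity in both promoter orientations can be read from one plasmid in the same transfected cells. The construct therefore serves to quantify how loss of the RRE element changes divergent transcription relative to the wild-type parent.
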