Addgene plasmid #101378: pDD2038
Purpose: Name: pBluescript-ΔRRE. Blue Heron Biotechnology Inc. bidirectional mutant variant of pBluescript-LANApi,K14 (pDD2000), RRE.
Depositing lab: Dirk Dittmer. Depositing organization: University of North Carolina at Chapel Hill. Publication: Quantitative analysis of the bidirectional viral G-protein-coupled receptor and lytic latency-associated nuclear antigen promoter of Kaposi's sarcoma-associated herpesvirus. Hilton IB, Dittmer DP. J Virol. 2012 Sep;86(18):9683-95. doi: 10.1128/JVI.00881-12. Epub 2012 Jun 27. PubMed 22740392.
Backbone
  Vector backbone: pBluescript II (KS+)
  Backbone manufacturer: Stratagene
  Backbone size w/o insert (bp): 7150
  Vector type: Unspecified
Growth in bacteria
  Bacterial resistance: Ampicillin, 50 μg/mL
  Growth temperature: 37°C
  Growth strain: NEB Stable
  Copy number: Unknown
Gene/Insert
  Gene/Insert name: Blue Heron Biotechnology Inc. bidirectional mutant variant of pBluescript-LANApi,K14 (pDD2000), RRE
  Species: KSHV (viral)
  Mutation: Blue Heron Biotechnology Inc. bidirectional mutant variant of pBluescript-LANApi,K14 (pDD2000), RRE
Terms and licenses: Academic/Nonprofit Terms; Industry Terms: Not Available to Industry
How to cite: pDD2038 was a gift from Dirk Dittmer (Addgene plasmid # 101378 ; http://n2t.net/addgene:101378 ; RRID:Addgene_101378)
